>Addgene plasmid #192854 | pGEMT-mMyh13UTR | addgene full sequence | sequence record 380219 | Addgene NGS Result
CAGCGTGAGCTATGAGAAAGCGCCACGCTTCCCGAAGGGAGAAAGGCGGACAGGTATCCGGTAAGCGGCA
GGGTCGGAACAGGAGAGCGCACGAGGGAGCTTCCAGGGGGAAACGCCTGGTATCTTTATAGTCCTGTCGG
GTTTCGCCACCTCTGACTTGAGCGTCGATTTTTGTGATGCTCGTCAGGGGGGCGGAGCCTATGGAAAAAC
GCCAGCAACGCGGCCTTTTTACGGTTCCTGGCCTTTTGCTGGCCTTTTGCTCACATGTTCTTTCCTGCGT
TATCCCCTGATTCTGTGGATAACCGTATTACCGCCTTTGAGTGAGCTGATACCGCTCGCCGCAGCCGAAC
GACCGAGCGCAGCGAGTCAGTGAGCGAGGAAGCGGAAGAGCGCCCAATACGCAAACCGCCTCTCCCCGCG
CGTTGGCCGATTCATTAATGCAGCTGGCACGACAGGTTTCCCGACTGGAAAGCGGGCAGTGAGCGCAACG
CAATTAATGTGAGTTAGCTCACTCATTAGGCACCCCAGGCTTTACACTTTATGCTTCCGGCTCGTATGTT
GTGTGGAATTGTGAGCGGATAACAATTTCACACAGGAAACAGCTATGACCATGATTACGCCAAGCTATTT
AGGTGACACTATAGAATACTCAAGCTATGCATCCAACGCGTTGGGAGCTCTCCCATATGGTCGACCTGCA
GGCGGCCGCGAATTCACTAGTGATTGCTGAATCTGCAGGAGGGTTTATTTTTCTCAAGTCTCCCTTTGCT
CTCCCGGAGGTGGCCCATGGCAACGTGCCTCTGGAGAGCCAATCGAATTCCCGCGGCCGCCATGGCGGCC
GGGAGCATGCGACGTCGGGCCCAATTCGCCCTATAGTGAGTCGTATTACAATTCACTGGCCGTCGTTTTA
CAACGTCGTGACTGGGAAAACCCTGGCGTTACCCAACTTAATCGCCTTGCAGCACATCCCCCTTTCGCCA
GCTGGCGTAATAGCGAAGAGGCCCGCACCGATCGCCCTTCCCAACAGTTGCGCAGCCTGAATGGCGAATG
G
[124 nt withheld, positions 1052-1175]
C
[91 nt withheld, positions 1177-1267]
A
[49 nt withheld, positions 1269-1317]
CCTTTGACGTTGGAGTCCACGTTCTTT
[37 nt withheld, positions 1345-1381]
ACCCTATCTCGGTCTATTCTTTTGATTTATAAGGGATTTTGCCGATTTCGGCCTATTGGTTAAAAAATGA
GCTGATTTAACAAAAATTTAACGCGAATTTTAACAAAATATTAACGCTTACAATTTCCTGATGCGGTATT
TTCTCCTTACGCATCTGTGCGGTATTTCACACCGCATCAGGTGGCACTTTTCGGGGAAATGTGCGCGGAA
CCCCTATTTGTTTATTTTTCTAAATACATTCAAATATGTATCCGCTCATGAGACAATAACCCTGATAAAT
GCTTCAATAATATTGAAAAAGGAAGAGTATGAGTATTCAACATTTCCGTGTCGCCCTTATTCCCTTTTTT
GCGGCATTTTGCCTTCCTGTTTTTGCTCACCCAGAAACGCTGGTGAAAGTAAAAGATGCTGAAGATCAGT
TGGGTGCACGAGTGGGTTACATCGAACTGGATCTCAACAGCGGTAAGATCCTTGAGAGTTTTCGCCCCGA
AGAACGTTTTCCAATGATGAGCACTTTTAAAGTTCTGCTATGTGGCGCGGTATTATCCCGTATTGACGCC
GGGCAAGAGCAACTCGGTCGCCGCATACACTATTCTCAGAATGACTTGGTTGAGTACTCACCAGTCACAG
AAAAGCATCTTACGGATGGCATGACAGTAAGAGAATTATGCAGTGCTGCCATAACCATGAGTGATAACAC
TGCGGCCAACTTACTTCTGACAACGATCGGAGGACCGAAGGAGCTAACCGCTTTTTTGCACAACATGGGG
GATCATGTAACTCGCCTTGATCGTTGGGAACCGGAGCTGAATGAAGCCATACCAAACGACGAGCGTGACA
CCACGATGCCTGTAGCAATGGCAACAACGTTGCGCAAACTATTAACTGGCGAACTACTTACTCTAGCTTC
CCGGCAACAATTAATAGACTGGATGGAGGCGGATAAAGTTGCAGGACCACTTCTGCGCTCGGCCCTTCCG
GCTGGCTGGTTTATTGCTGATAAATCTGGAGCCGGTGAGCGTGGGTCTCGCGGTATCATTGCAGCACTGG
GGCCAGATGGTAAGCCCTCCCGTATCGTAGTTATCTACACGACGGGGAGTCAGGCAACTATGGATGAACG
AAATAGACAGATCGCTGAGATAGGTGCCTCACTGATTAAGCATTGGTAACTGTCAGACCAAGTTTACTCA
TATATACTTTAGATTGATTTAAAACTTCATTTTTAATTTAAAAGGATCTAGGTGAAGATCCTTTTTGATA
ATCTCATGACCAAAATCCCTTAACGTGAGTTTTCGTTCCACTGAGCGTCAGACCCCGTAGAAAAGATCAA
AGGATCTTCTTGAGATCCTTTTTTTCTGCGCGTAATCTGCTGCTTGCAAACAAAAAAACCACCGCTACCA
GCGGTGGTTTGTTTGCCGGATCAAGAGCTACCAACTCTTTTTCCGAAGGTAACTGGCTTCAGCAGAGCGC
AGATACCAAATACTGTTCTTCTAGTGTAGCCGTAGTTAGGCCACCACTTCAAGAACTCTGTAGCACCGCC
TACATACCTCGCTCTGCTAATCCTGTTACCAGTGGCTGCTGCCAGTGGCGATAAGTCGTGTCTTACCGGG
TTGGACTCAAGACGATAGTTACCGGATAAGGCGCAGCGGTCGGGCTGAACGGGGGGTTCGTGCACACAGC
CCAGCTTGGAGCGAACGACCTACACCGAACTGAGATACCTA
Features (pLannotate 1.2.2; 13 found; start..end, strand, type, name):
    390..482     +  CDS            lacI (fragment): lac repressor; lacI; The lac repressor binds to the lac operator to inhibit transcription in E. coli. This inhibition can be relieved by adding lactose or isopropyl-β-D-thiogalactopyranoside (IPTG).
    495..516     +  protein_bind   CAP binding site: CAP binding activates transcription in the presence of cAMP. E. coli catabolite activator protein
    531..561     +  promoter       lac promoter: promoter for the E. coli lac operon
    569..585     +  protein_bind   lac operator: The lac repressor binds to the lac operator to inhibit transcription in E. coli. This inhibition can be relieved by adding lactose or isopropyl-β-D-thiogalactopyranoside (IPTG). lac repressor encoded by lacI
    627..645     +  promoter       SP6 promoter: promoter for bacteriophage SP6 RNA polymerase
    657..743     +  CDS            VESPI_VESMG (fragment): Experimental evidence at protein level: Swiss-Prot protein existence level 1. Shows contractile activity on isolated ileum smooth muscle. From Vespa magnifica (Hornet).
    870..888     -  promoter       T7 promoter: promoter for bacteriophage T7 RNA polymerase
    891..1048    +  CDS            lacZα (fragment): LacZα fragment of β-galactosidase; lacZ fragment
   1052..1480    +  rep_origin     f1 ori (sequence partly withheld): f1 bacteriophage origin of replication; arrow indicates direction of (+) strand synthesis
   1508..1558    -  misc_feature   bom (fragment): basis of mobility region from pBR322
   1585..1689    +  promoter       AmpR promoter: bla
   1690..2550    +  CDS            AmpR: β-lactamase; bla; confers resistance to ampicillin, carbenicillin, and related antibiotics
   2721..207     +  rep_origin     ori (across the origin): high-copy-number ColE1/pMB1/pBR322/pUC origin of replication
