[The description below was written by a language model from this plasmid's Addgene catalogue record and pLannotate feature annotations shown in this document.]
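Description:
pGEMT-mMyh13UTR is a small bacterial cloning and in vitro transcription plasmid, about 3.1 kb in total, built on the pGEM-T Easy backbone. It carries an 84 bp fragment from the untranslated region of mouse myosin heavy chain 13 (Myh13, also called MyHC-eo). The plasmid is propagated in E. coli from a high-copy ColE1/pUC-type origin and selected with ampicillin through the β-lactamase gene and its own promoter. An f1 phage origin is also present, which would allow single-stranded DNA production. The lac promoter, operator and CAP site, together with lacZα fragments, are remnants of the backbone's blue/white screening cassette, which is interrupted by the insert.

The insert lies in the multiple cloning region between convergent SP6 and T7 bacteriophage promoters and is flanked by EcoRI sites that remain intact, so it can be excised. Transcription with one polymerase or the other yields RNA from either strand, giving sense or antisense probes. The record does not state the insert's orientation, so it does not show which promoter produces the antisense strand. The feature table has no annotation for Myh13 itself. The short hit to a hornet peptide in this region is almost certainly a spurious match from automated annotation, not a real coding element.

The plasmid serves as a template for making in situ hybridization riboprobes against Myh13. The associated work used digoxigenin-labelled probes in whole-mount in situ hybridization. It targeted UTR sequence rather than coding sequence so that individual myosin heavy chain isoforms can be distinguished.
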