Addgene plasmid #192854: pGEMT-mMyh13UTR
Purpose: Plasmid to produce ISH probe for mMyh13 gene with UTR sequence
Depositing lab: Masafumi Inui. Depositing organization: Meiji University. Publication: Digoxigenin-labeled RNA probes for untranslated regions enable the isoform-specific gene expression analysis of myosin heavy chains in whole-mount in situ hybridization. Tanji M, Wada K, Sakamoto K, Ono Y, Inui M. Dev Growth Differ. 2022 Dec 14. doi: 10.1111/dgd.12832. PubMed 36517457.
Backbone
  Vector backbone: pGEM-Teasy
  Backbone manufacturer: Promega
  Backbone size w/o insert (bp): 3016
  Total vector size (bp): 3100
Growth in bacteria
  Bacterial resistance: Ampicillin, 100 μg/mL
  Growth temperature: 37°C
  Growth strain: DH5alpha
  Copy number: High Copy
Gene/Insert
  Gene/Insert name: myosin heavy chain 13 (alt name: Myh13)
  Species: M. musculus (mouse)
  Insert size (bp): 84
  GenBank ID: NM_001081250
  Entrez Gene: Myh13 (a.k.a. MyHC-eo)
  Cloning method: Restriction Enzyme; 5′ cloning site EcoRI (not destroyed); 3′ cloning site EcoRI (not destroyed)
  Sequencing primers: 5′ T7; 3′ SP6
Terms and licenses: Academic/Nonprofit Terms; Industry Terms: Not Available to Industry
How to cite: pGEMT-mMyh13UTR was a gift from Masafumi Inui (Addgene plasmid # 192854 ; http://n2t.net/addgene:192854 ; RRID:Addgene_192854)
